>Addgene plasmid #81385 | pDONR223_CYLC2_p.E133K | addgene full sequence | sequence record 167774 | Addgene NGS Result
GGCAGTTCCCTACTCTCGCGTTAACGCTAGCATGGATGTTTTCCCAGTCACGACGTTGTAAAACGACGGC
CAGTCTTAAGCTCGGGCCCCAAATAATGATTTTATTTTGACTGATAGTGACCTGTTCGTTGCAACAAATT
GATGAGCAATGCTTTTTTATAATGCCAACTTTGTACAAAAAAGTTGGCACCATGTCTCTCCCAAGATTCC
AAAGAGTAAACTTTGGGCCATATGATAATTACATTCCAGTCAGTGAATTAAGCAAAAAATCATGGAATCA
GCAACACTTTGCCCTGTTATTTCCCAAACCACAACGGCCAGGAACCAAAAGGAGATCAAAACCTTCTCAA
ATACGGGACAACACGGTTTCTATAATTGATGAAGAACAATTAAGAGGAGATCGTAGACAACCATTATGGA
TGTACCGTTCTTTAATGAGAATTTCTGAGAGACCATCTGTTTATTTAGCTGCCAGGAGGCAGCCTCTCAA
ACCAACTCGTACTGTCGAGGTGGATTCTAAAGCAGCAGAAATTGGTAAGAAAGGTGAAGACAAGACAACA
CAGAAGGACACAACAGATTCGGAATCAAAATTAAAACAAGGAAAAAAAGATTCAAAGAAAGGCAAGGATA
TAGAGAAAGGAAAAGAAGAAAAGCTAGATGCAAAGAAAGATAGCAAAAAAGGTAAAAAGGATGCAGAGAA
GGGCAAAGACTCAGCAACAGAATCTGAAGATGAAAAAGGAGGTGCAAAGAAAGATAACAAAAAAGATAAA
AAGGATTCAAACAAAGGCAAAGACTCGGCAACAGAATCTGAAGGTGAAAAAGGAGGTACAGAGAAAGATA
GCAAAAAAGGTAAAAAGGATTCAAAGAAGGGCAAGGATTCAGCCATAGAATTACAAGCTGTAAAAGCAGA
TGAAAAGAAGGATGAGGATGGAAAAAAAGATGCAAACAAAGGTGATGAATCGAAGGATGCCAAGAAAGAT
GCAAAGGAGATTAAAAAAGGTAAGAAAGATAAGAAGAAGCCCAGTAGTACAGACAGTGACTCAAAGGATG
ATGTCAAGAAAGAGTCTAAGAAGGACGCCACGAAAGATGCCAAGAAAGTTGCCAAGAAAGATACTGAGAA
AGAATCTGCTGATTCAAAGAAGGATGCAAAGAAAAATGCTAAGAAGGATGCAAAGAAGGATGCAAAGAAG
AAGGGCAAGTTGCCAACTTTCTTGTACAAAGTTGGCATTATAAGAAAGCATTGCTTATCAATTTGTTGCA
ACGAACAGGTCACTATCAGTCAAAATAAAATCATTATTTGCCATCCAGCTGATATCCCCTATAGTGAGTC
GTATTACATGGTCATAGCTGTTTCCTGGCAGCTCTGGCCCGTGTCTCAAAATCTCTGATGTTACATTGCA
CAAGATAAAAATATATCATCATGCCTCCTCTAGACCAGCCAGGACAGAAATGCCTCGACTTCGCTGCTAC
CCAAGGTTGCCGGGTGACGCACACCGTGGAAACGGATGAAGGCACGAACCCAGTGGACATAAGCCTGTTC
GGTTCGTAAGCTGTAATGCAAGTAGCGTATGCGCTCACGCAACTGGTCCAGAACCTTGACCGAACGCAGC
GGTGGTAACGGCGCAGTGGCGGTTTTCATGGCTTGTTATGACTGTTTTTTTGGGGTACAGTCTATGCCTC
GGGCATCCAAGCAGCAAGCGCGTTACGCCGTGGGTCGATGTTTGATGTTATGGAGCAGCAACGATGTTAC
GCAGCAGGGCAGTCGCCCTAAAACAAAGTTAAACATTATGAGGGAAGCGGTGATCGCCGAAGTATCGACT
CAACTATCAGAGGTAGTTGGCGTCATCGAGCGCCATCTCGAACCGACGTTGCTGGCCGTACATTTGTACG
GCTCCGCAGTGGATGGCGGCCTGAAGCCACACAGTGATATTGATTTGCTGGTTACGGTGACCGTAAGGCT
TGATGAAACAACGCGGCGAGCTTTGATCAACGACCTTTTGGAAACTTCGGCTTCCCCTGGAGAGAGCGAG
ATTCTCCGCGCTGTAGAAGTCACCATTGTTGTGCACGACGACATCATTCCGTGGCGTTATCCAGCTAAGC
GCGAACTGCAATTTGGAGAATGGCAGCGCAATGACATTCTTGCAGGTATCTTCGAGCCAGCCACGATCGA
CATTGATCTGGCTATCTTGCTGACAAAAGCAAGAGAACATAGCGTTGCCTTGGTAGGTCCAGCGGCGGAG
GAACTCTTTGATCCGGTTCCTGAACAGGATCTATTTGAGGCGCTAAATGAAACCTTAACGCTATGGAACT
CGCCGCCCGACTGGGCTGGCGATGAGCGAAATGTAGTGCTTACGTTGTCCCGCATTTGGTACAGCGCAGT
AACCGGCAAAATCGCGCCGAAGGATGTCGCTGCCGACTGGGCAATGGAGCGCCTGCCGGCCCAGTATCAG
CCCGTCATACTTGAAGCTAGACAGGCTTATCTTGGACAAGAAGAAGATCGCTTGGCCTCGCGCGCAGATC
AGTTGGAAGAATTTGTCCACTACGTGAAAGGCGAGATCACCAAGGTAGTCGGCAAATAACCCTCGAGCCA
CCCATGACCAAAATCCCTTAACGTGAGTTACGCGTCGTTCCACTGAGCGTCAGACCCCGTAGAAAAGATC
AAAGGATCTTCTTGAGATCCTTTTTTTCTGCGCGTAATCTGCTGCTTGCAAACAAAAAAACCACCGCTAC
CAGCGGTGGTTTGTTTGCCGGATCAAGAGCTACCAACTCTTTTTCCGAAGGTAACTGGCTTCAGCAGAGC
GCAGATACCAAATACTGTTCTTCTAGTGTAGCCGTAGTTAGGCCACCACTTCAAGAACTCTGTAGCACCG
CCTACATACCTCGCTCTGCTAATCCTGTTACCAGTGGCTGCTGCCAGTGGCGATAAGTCGTGTCTTACCG
GGTTGGACTCAAGACGATAGTTACCGGATAAGGCGCAGCGGTCGGGCTGAACGGGGGGTTCGTGCACACA
GCCCAGCTTGGAGCGAACGACCTACACCGAACTGAGATACCTACAGCGTGAGCTATGAGAAAGCGCCACG
CTTCCCGAAGGGAGAAAGGCGGACAGGTATCCGGTAAGCGGCAGGGTCGGAACAGGAGAGCGCACGAGGG
AGCTTCCAGGGGGAAACGCCTGGTATCTTTATAGTCCTGTCGGGTTTCGCCACCTCTGACTTGAGCGTCG
ATTTTTGTGATGCTCGTCAGGGGGGCGGAGCCTATGGAAAAACGCCAGCAACGCGGCCTTTTTACGGTTC
CTGGCCTTTTGCTGGCCTTTTGCTCACATGTTCTTTCCTGCGTTATCCCCTGATTCTGTGGATAACCGTA
TTACCGCCTTTGAGTGAGCTGATACCGCTCGCCGCAGCCGAACGACCGAGCGCAGCGAGTCAGTGAGCGA
GGAAGCGGAAGAGCGCCCAATACGCAAACCGCCTCTCCCCGCGCGTTGGCCGATTCATTAATGCAGCTGG
CACGACAGGTTTCCCGACTGGAAAGCGGGCAGTGAGCGCAACGCAATTAATACGCGTACCGCTAGCCAGG
AAGAGTTTGTAGAAACGCAAAAAGGCCATCCGTCAGGATGGCCTTCTGCTTAGTTTGATGCCTGGCAGTT
TATGGCGGGCGTCCTGCCCGCCACCCTCCGGGCCGTTGCTTCACAACGTTCAAATCCGCTCCCGGCGGAT
TTGTCCTACTCAGGAGAGCGTTCACCGACAAACAACAGATAAAACGAAAGGCCCAGTCTTCCGACTGAGC
CTTTCGTTTTATTTGATGCCT
Features (pLannotate 1.2.2; 12 found; start..end, strand, type, name):
     38..74      -  CDS            lacZα (fragment): LacZα fragment of β-galactosidase; lacZ fragment
     91..186     +  protein_bind   attL3: mutant version of attL; recombination site for the Gateway® LR reaction LR Clonase™
    192..971     +  CDS            CYLC2 (fragment): CYLC2_HUMAN - Also known as CYL2. Experimental evidence at transcript level: Swiss-Prot protein existence level 2. Possible architectural role during spermatogenesis. May be involved in spermatid differentiation. From Homo sapiens (Human).
   1204..1299    -  protein_bind   attL3: mutant version of attL; recombination site for the Gateway® LR reaction LR Clonase™
   1318..1336    -  promoter       T7 promoter: promoter for bacteriophage T7 RNA polymerase
   1526..1549    +  promoter       Pc promoter (fragment): intI1 (promoter lies within the coding sequence); class 1 integron promoter
   1725..1781    +  CDS            GmR (fragment): gentamycin acetyltransferase; aacC1; confers resistance to gentamycin
   1788..2579    +  CDS            SmR: aminoglycoside adenylyltransferase (Murphy, 1985); aadA; confers resistance to spectinomycin and streptomycin
   2672..3260    +  rep_origin     ori: high-copy-number ColE1/pMB1/pBR322/pUC origin of replication
   3443..3535    +  CDS            lacI (fragment): lac repressor; lacI; The lac repressor binds to the lac operator to inhibit transcription in E. coli. This inhibition can be relieved by adding lactose or isopropyl-β-D-thiogalactopyranoside (IPTG).
   3590..3617    -  terminator     rrnB T2 terminator: transcription terminator T2 from the E. coli rrnB gene
   3749..3792    +  terminator     rrnB T1 terminator: Escherichia coli rrnB; transcription terminator T1 from the E. coli rrnB gene
