[The description below was written by a language model from this plasmid's Addgene catalogue record and pLannotate feature annotations shown in this document.]
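Description:
pDONR223_CYLC2_p.E133K is a Gateway entry clone built on the Invitrogen pDONR223 backbone, carrying a variant open reading frame of human CYLC2 (cylicin 2, a protein with a proposed architectural role in spermatid differentiation). It belongs to the Target Accelerator Plasmid Collection, a resource of cancer-associated alleles assembled for systematic functional testing of rare variants. The plasmid is maintained in E. coli at high copy through a ColE1/pUC-type origin and is selected with spectinomycin via the aadA (SmR) aminoglycoside adenylyltransferase gene. That gene sits downstream of fragments of a class 1 integron Pc promoter and a gentamicin acetyltransferase remnant. Short lacZα and lacI fragments and rrnB T1/T2 terminators are further backbone remnants, the terminators helping to insulate the cloning region from read-through transcription.

The insert is flanked by two attL recombination sites in opposite orientation (both labelled attL3 by the automated annotation), which allow the ORF to be moved by LR Clonase reaction into any compatible destination vector. There is no promoter driving the insert in this plasmid, so it is a shuttle and storage clone rather than an expression construct. A T7 promoter lies outside one attL site, pointing back toward the insert. Besides the named E133K substitution, the record lists N334K, A335G and a deletion of residues 337–348, so the C-terminal end differs from the reference protein. The annotation tool recognised only part of the region between the att sites as CYLC2. The ORF is in the "open" configuration with no stop codon, permitting C-terminal fusion to tags encoded by the destination vector.
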