Addgene plasmid #81385: pDONR223_CYLC2_p.E133K
Purpose: Gateway Donor vector containing CYLC2 ,part of the Target Accelerator Plasmid Collection.
Depositing lab: Jesse Boehm & William Hahn & David Root. Depositing organization: Broad Institute. Publication: Systematic Functional Interrogation of Rare Cancer Variants Identifies Oncogenic Alleles. Kim E, Ilic N, Shrestha Y, Zou L, Kamburov A, Zhu C, Yang X, Lubonja R, Tran N, Nguyen C, Lawrence MS, Piccioni F, Bagul M, Doench JG, Chouinard CR, Wu X, Hogstrom L, Natoli T, Tamayo P, Horn H, Corsello SM, Lage K, Root DE, Subramanian A, Golub TR, Getz G, Boehm JS, Hahn WC. Cancer Discov. 2016 Jul;6(7):714-26. doi: 10.1158/2159-8290.CD-16-0160. Epub 2016 May 4. PubMed 27147599.
Backbone
  Vector backbone: pDONR223
  Backbone manufacturer: Invitrogen
  Backbone size w/o insert (bp): 2790
  Vector type: Gateway Entry vector
Growth in bacteria
  Bacterial resistance: Spectinomycin, 50 μg/mL
  Growth temperature: 37°C
  Growth strain: DH5alpha
  Copy number: High Copy
Gene/Insert
  Gene/Insert name: CYLC2
  Species: H. sapiens (human)
  Mutation: E133K; N334K; A335G; del AA 337-348
  GenBank ID: NM_001340.4
  Entrez Gene: CYLC2
  Promoter: None
  Cloning method: Gateway Cloning
  Sequencing primers: 5′ M13pUC-fwd; 3′ M13-Rev
Terms and licenses: Academic/Nonprofit Terms; Industry Terms: Not Available to Industry
Depositor comments: Open state: NO stop codon immediately follows insert
How to cite: pDONR223_CYLC2_p.E133K was a gift from Jesse Boehm & William Hahn & David Root (Addgene plasmid # 81385 ; http://n2t.net/addgene:81385 ; RRID:Addgene_81385)
