>Addgene plasmid #81385 | pDONR223_CYLC2_p.E133K | depositor partial sequence | sequence record 154704 | Insert sequence
ATGTCTCTCCCAAGATTCCAAAGAGTAAACTTTGGGCCATATGATAATTACATTCCAGTCAGTGAATTAA
GCAAAAAATCATGGAATCAGCAACACTTTGCCCTGTTATTTCCCAAACCACAACGGCCAGGAACCAAAAG
GAGATCAAAACCTTCTCAAATACGGGACAACACGGTTTCTATAATTGATGAAGAACAATTAAGAGGAGAT
CGTAGACAACCATTATGGATGTACCGTTCTTTAATGAGAATTTCTGAGAGACCATCTGTTTATTTAGCTG
CCAGGAGGCAGCCTCTCAAACCAACTCGTACTGTCGAGGTGGATTCTAAAGCAGCAGAAATTGGTAAGAA
AGGTGAAGACAAGACAACACAGAAGGACACAACAGATTCGGAATCAAAATTAAAACAAGGAAAAAAAGAT
TCAAAGAAAGGCAAGGATATAGAGAAAGGAAAAGAAGAAAAGCTAGATGCAAAGAAAGATAGCAAAAAAG
GTAAAAAGGATGCAGAGAAGGGCAAAGACTCAGCAACAGAATCTGAAGATGAAAAAGGAGGTGCAAAGAA
AGATAACAAAAAAGATAAAAAGGATTCAAACAAAGGCAAAGACTCGGCAACAGAATCTGAAGGTGAAAAA
GGAGGTACAGAGAAAGATAGCAAAAAAGGTAAAAAGGATTCAAAGAAGGGCAAGGATTCAGCCATAGAAT
TACAAGCTGTAAAAGCAGATGAAAAGAAGGATGAGGATGGAAAAAAAGATGCAAACAAAGGTGATGAATC
GAAGGATGCCAAGAAAGATGCAAAGGAGATTAAAAAAGGTAAGAAAGATAAGAAGAAGCCCAGTAGTACA
GACAGTGACTCAAAGGATGATGTCAAGAAAGAGTCTAAGAAGGACGCCACGAAAGATGCCAAGAAAGTTG
CCAAGAAAGATACTGAGAAAGAATCTGCTGATTCAAAGAAGGATGCAAAGAAAAATGCTAAGAAGGATGC
AAAGAAGGATGCAAAGAAGAAGGGCAAG
